>Addgene plasmid #17079 | ZE38 pCS2P+ sp5l ORF | depositor full sequence | sequence record 8531 | Author sequence
CGCCATTCTGCCTGGGGACGTCGGAGCAAGCTTGATTTAGGTGACACTATAGAATACAAGCTACTTGTTC
TTTTTGCAGGATCCCATCGATTCGAATTCCCACCATGGCTGCATTAACCTTATCCAGAGCGGACAATTTC
CTCCACAATTTCTTACAGGACCGCACTCCCAGCTCATCTCCAGAAAGTGGTCCAAACACCCTCTCCTTTC
TGGCCACCACATGCAGTCAGGCTTGGCAGGAAGGCTCGCAGCTCCCTTACGAGGGTCCGGTGGGCTCCGC
ATCCAGCATGTTCCAGCTCTGGAGCAACGACGTGGCCCCGAACTCCAGCTTAAGCGCTCACCAGATGACC
TTCACCGTGCCCAAAATGCAGTTTCCCAGCCACATGCAACCCACTCTGGGCTCGCACTCCCATCACCACC
ATCACCACCATCATCACCACCACGAGCTTCCCCTCACTCCTCCAGCGGAGCCTCCGTCTGCATATTCATT
CGAGCTTTCCCCGGTTAAAATGCAAGGGAATGCGCCATACTACACGCAGCACAACGCCGTCAGTCAAAAC
TTTCCAAGCTTCCTCCAAAACCCCTCAGGAAGAGCTCACCTGCCTGGAGGTCACGTTGAGGATGGCCAGC
AGTGGTGGAGTCTCCCCCAGGGTAACAGCGCTCCCTCCGGGCACCCTTTCTCCTTGGGACGGCAGCTGGT
TTTGGGCCATCAGCCTCAAATTGCAGCACTTCTGCAGGGAACCTCCAAAGGTCTGTTGAGCTCTACTCGT
CGCTGTCGCCGATGCAAATGCCCAAACTGCCAGTCCACAGGAAACGGAGGTGCTGCATTGGAGTTTGGAA
AGAAAAGACTACACATTTGTCACATTCCAGATTGTGGGAAGGTTTATAAAAAAACCTCTCACCTCAAAGC
GCACCTGCGCTGGCATGCTGGTGAACGGCCCTTCATTTGCAACTGGCTCTTCTGCGGGAAGAGCTTCACG
CGTTCAGATGAGCTGCAGAGGCATCTCCGTACACACACCGGGGAGAAGCGTTTCGGCTGTCAGCAGTGTG
GAAAACGGTTTATGCGGAGCGATCATCTCTCCAAGCATGTGAAGACCCATCAGAGCCGGAAGAGCCGGTC
CAGTCAGCCTCCTCACAGCGGGACTGATGCTCTGCTGAGCAACATCAAGAGAGAGTAATCTAGATTCTGC
AGCCCTATAGTGAGTCGTATTACGTAGATCCAGACATGATAAGATACATTGATGAGTTTGGACAAACCAC
AACTAGAATGCAGTGAAAAAAATGCTTTATTTGTGAAATTTGTGATGCTATTGCTTTATTTGTAACCATT
ATAAGCTGCAATAAACAAGTTAACAACAACAATTGCATTCATTTTATGTTTCAGGTTCAGGGGGAGGTGT
GGGAGGTTTTTTAATTCGCGGCCGCGGCGCCAATGCATTGGGCCCGGTACCCAGCTTTTGTTCCCTTTAG
TGAGGGTTAATTGCGCGCTTGGCGTAATCATGGTCATAGCTGTTTCCTGTGTGAAATTGTTATCCGCTCA
CAATTCCACACAACATACGAGCCGGAAGCATAAAGTGTAAAGCCTGGGGTGCCTAATGAGTGAGCTAACT
CACATTAATTGCGTTGCGCTCACTGCCCGCTTTCCAGTCGGGAAACCTGTCGTGCCAGCTGCATTAATGA
ATCGGCCAACGCGCGGGGAGAGGCGGTTTGCGTATTGGGCGCTCTTCCGCTTCCTCGCTCACTGACTCGC
TGCGCTCGGTCGTTCGGCTGCGGCGAGCGGTATCAGCTCACTCAAAGGCGGTAATACGGTTATCCACAGA
ATCAGGGGATAACGCAGGAAAGAACATGTGAGCAAAAGGCCAGCAAAAGGCCAGGAACCGTAAAAAGGCC
GCGTTGCTGGCGTTTTTCCATAGGCTCCGCCCCCCTGACGAGCATCACAAAAATCGACGCTCAAGTCAGA
GGTGGCGAAACCCGACAGGACTATAAAGATACCAGGCGTTTCCCCCTGGAAGCTCCCTCGTGCGCTCTCC
TGTTCCGACCCTGCCGCTTACCGGATACCTGTCCGCCTTTCTCCCTTCGGGAAGCGTGGCGCTTTCTCAT
AGCTCACGCTGTAGGTATCTCAGTTCGGTGTAGGTCGTTCGCTCCAAGCTGGGCTGTGTGCACGAACCCC
CCGTTCAGCCCGACCGCTGCGCCTTATCCGGTAACTATCGTCTTGAGTCCAACCCGGTAAGACACGACTT
ATCGCCACTGGCAGCAGCCACTGGTAACAGGATTAGCAGAGCGAGGTATGTAGGCGGTGCTACAGAGTTC
TTGAAGTGGTGGCCTAACTACGGCTACACTAGAAGGACAGTATTTGGTATCTGCGCTCTGCTGAAGCCAG
TTACCTTCGGAAAAAGAGTTGGTAGCTCTTGATCCGGCAAACAAACCACCGCTGGTAGCGGTGGTTTTTT
TGTTTGCAAGCAGCAGATTACGCGCAGAAAAAAAGGATCTCAAGAAGATCCTTTGATCTTTTCTACGGGG
TCTGACGCTCAGTGGAACGAAAACTCACGTTAAGGGATTTTGGTCATGAGATTATCAAAAAGGATCTTCA
CCTAGATCCTTTTAAATTAAAAATGAAGTTTTAAATCAATCTAAAGTATATATGAGTAAACTTGGTCTGA
CAGTTACCAATGCTTAATCAGTGAGGCACCTATCTCAGCGATCTGTCTATTTCGTTCATCCATAGTTGCC
TGACTCCCCGTCGTGTAGATAACTACGATACGGGAGGGCTTACCATCTGGCCCCAGTGCTGCAATGATAC
CGCGAGACCCACGCTCACCGGCTCCAGATTTATCAGCAATAAACCAGCCAGCCGGAAGGGCCGAGCGCAG
AAGTGGTCCTGCAACTTTATCCGCCTCCATCCAGTCTATTAATTGTTGCCGGGAAGCTAGAGTAAGTAGT
TCGCCAGTTAATAGTTTGCGCAACGTTGTTGCCATTGCTACAGGCATCGTGGTGTCACGCTCGTCGTTTG
GTATGGCTTCATTCAGCTCCGGTTCCCAACGATCAAGGCGAGTTACATGATCCCCCATGTTGTGCAAAAA
AGCGGTTAGCTCCTTCGGTCCTCCGATCGTTGTCAGAAGTAAGTTGGCCGCAGTGTTATCACTCATGGTT
ATGGCAGCACTGCATAATTCTCTTACTGTCATGCCATCCGTAAGATGCTTTTCTGTGACTGGTGAGTACT
CAACCAAGTCATTCTGAGAATAGTGTATGCGGCGACCGAGTTGCTCTTGCCCGGCGTCAATACGGGATAA
TACCGCGCCACATAGCAGAACTTTAAAAGTGCTCATCATTGGAAAACGTTCTTCGGGGCGAAAACTCTCA
AGGATCTTACCGCTGTTGAGATCCAGTTCGATGTAACCCACTCGTGCACCCAACTGATCTTCAGCATCTT
TTACTTTCACCAGCGTTTCTGGGTGAGCAAAAACAGGAAGGCAAAATGCCGCAAAAAAGGGAATAAGGGC
GACACGGAAATGTTGAATACTCATACTCTTCCTTTTTCAATATTATTGAAGCATTTATCAGGGTTATTGT
CTCATGAGCGGATACATATTTGAATGTATTTAGAAAAATAAACAAATAGGGGTTCCGCGCACATTTCCCC
GAAAAGTGCCACCTAAATTGTAAGCGTTAATATTTTGTTAAAATTCGCGTTAAATTTTTGTTAAATCAGC
TCATTTTTTAACCAATAGGCCGAAATCGGCAAAATCCCTTATAAATCAAAAGAATAGACCGAGATAGGGT
[37 nt withheld, positions 3781-3817]
AAAGAACGTGGACTCCAACGTCAAAGG
[49 nt withheld, positions 3845-3893]
T
[91 nt withheld, positions 3895-3985]
G
[124 nt withheld, positions 3987-4110]
CCCATTCGCCATTCAGGCTGCGCAACTGTTGGGAAGGGCGATCGGTGCGGGCCTCTTCGCTATTACGCCA
GTCGACCATAGCCAATTCAATATGGCGTATATGGACTCATGCCAATTCAATATGGTGGATCTGGACCTGT
GCCAATTCAATATGGCGTATATGGACTCGTGCCAATTCAATATGGTGGATCTGGACCCCAGCCAATTCAA
TATGGCGGACTTGGCACCATGCCAATTCAATATGGCGGACTTGGCACTGTGCCAACTGGGGAGGGGTCTA
CTTGGCACGGTGCCAAGTTTGAGGAGGGGTCTTGGCCCTGTGCCAAGTCCGCCATATTGAATTGGCATGG
TGCCAATAATGGCGGCCATATTGGCTATATGCCAGGATCAATATATAGGCAATATCCAATATGGCCCTAT
GCCAATATGGCTATTGGCCAGGTTCAATACTATGTATTGGCCCTATGCCATATAGTATTCCATATATGGG
TTTTCCTATTGACGTAGATAGCCCCTCCCAATGGGCGGTCCCATATACCATATATGGGGCTTCCTAATAC
CGCCCATAGCCACTCCCCCATTGACGTCAATGGTCTCTATATATGGTCTTTCCTATTGACGTCATATGGG
CGGTCCTATTGACGTATATGGCGCCTCCCCCATTGACGTCAATTACGGTAAATGGCCCGCCTGGCTCAAT
GCCCATTGACGTCAATAGGACCACCCACCATTGACGTCAATGGGATGGCTCATTGCCCATTCATATCCGT
TCTCACGCCCCCTATTGACGTCAATGACGGTAAATGGCCCACTTGGCAGTACATCAATATCTATTAATAG
TAACTTGGCAAGTACATTACTATTGGAAGGACGCCAGGGTACATTGGCAGTACTCCCATTGACGTCAATG
GCGGTAAATGGCCCGCGATGGCTGCCAAGTACATCCCCATTGACGTCAATGGGGAGGGGCAATGACGCAA
ATGGGCGTTCCATTGACGTAAATGGGCGGTAGGCGTGCCTAATGGGAGGTCTATATAAGCAATGCTCGTT
TAGGGAAC
Features (pLannotate 1.2.2; 15 found; start..end, strand, type, name):
     35..53      +  promoter       SP6 promoter: promoter for bacteriophage SP6 RNA polymerase
    654..962     +  CDS            SP8 (fragment): SP8_CHICK - Experimental evidence at transcript level: Swiss-Prot protein existence level 2. Transcription factor which plays a key role in limb development. Positively regulates FGF8 expression in the apical ectodermal ridge (AER) and contributes to limb outgrowth in embryos. From Gallus gallus (Chicken).
   1194..1212    -  promoter       T7 promoter: promoter for bacteriophage T7 RNA polymerase
   1217..1351    -  polyA_signal   SV40 poly(A) signal: SV40 polyadenylation signal
   1464..1482    -  promoter       T3 promoter: promoter for bacteriophage T3 RNA polymerase
   1527..1543    -  protein_bind   lac operator: The lac repressor binds to the lac operator to inhibit transcription in E. coli. This inhibition can be relieved by adding lactose or isopropyl-β-D-thiogalactopyranoside (IPTG). lac repressor encoded by lacI
   1551..1581    -  promoter       lac promoter: promoter for the E. coli lac operon
   1596..1617    -  protein_bind   CAP binding site: CAP binding activates transcription in the presence of cAMP. E. coli catabolite activator protein
   1630..1722    -  CDS            lacI (fragment): lac repressor; lacI; The lac repressor binds to the lac operator to inhibit transcription in E. coli. This inhibition can be relieved by adding lactose or isopropyl-β-D-thiogalactopyranoside (IPTG).
   1905..2493    -  rep_origin     ori: high-copy-number ColE1/pMB1/pBR322/pUC origin of replication
   2664..3524    -  CDS            AmpR: β-lactamase; bla; confers resistance to ampicillin, carbenicillin, and related antibiotics
   3525..3629    -  promoter       AmpR promoter: bla
   3682..4110    -  rep_origin     f1 ori (sequence partly withheld): f1 bacteriophage origin of replication; arrow indicates direction of (+) strand synthesis
   4115..4181    -  CDS            lacZα (fragment): LacZα fragment of β-galactosidase; lacZ fragment
   4184..5168    +  promoter       CMV IE94 promoter: enhancer/promoter region of simian cytomegalovirus major immediate early transcription unit IE94
