[The description below was written by a language model from this plasmid's Addgene catalogue record and pLannotate feature annotations shown in this document.]
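Description:
ZE38 pCS2P+ sp5l ORF is a zebrafish expression plasmid carrying the open reading frame of zebrafish sp5l (sp5-like), a zinc-finger transcription factor of the Sp5 family. The insert of about 1.1 kb sits in pCS2P+, a modified version of the pCS2+ vector. According to the depositor, the ORF alone was PCR-amplified from a cDNA clone recovered in a microarray screen for Wnt8-upregulated genes and was cloned between the EcoRI and XbaI sites. The plasmid is propagated in E. coli using a high-copy ColE1/pUC-type origin and selected with ampicillin through the β-lactamase gene. An f1 origin and remnants of the lac region (lac promoter and operator, lacZα and lacI fragments) are also present in the backbone.

The annotated 5,168 nt sequence shows the usual pCS2 layout. A simian CMV IE94 enhancer/promoter runs across the end of the circular map into an SP6 promoter, followed by the insert and an SV40 polyadenylation signal, with T7 and T3 promoters on the opposite strand downstream. The automated annotation does not label sp5l itself. It marks only a stretch similar to chicken SP8, which most likely reflects the conserved Sp-family zinc-finger domain rather than a different gene.

This arrangement allows direct expression from the CMV promoter in vertebrate cells or embryos. The depositor's stated use, however, is synthesis of functional mRNA for embryo injection: the plasmid is linearised with NotI and transcribed with SP6 polymerase to give an RNA of about 1.4 kb. The depositor notes that injecting high doses causes loss of eyes. The construct comes from work on Wnt/β-catenin regulation of sp5l in zebrafish tail development.
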