Addgene plasmid #17079: ZE38 pCS2P+ sp5l ORF
Depositing lab: Randall Moon. Depositing organization: University of Washington. Publication: Wnt/beta-catenin regulation of the Sp1-related transcription factor sp5l promotes tail development in zebrafish. Thorpe CJ, Weidinger G, Moon RT. Development. 2005 Apr. 132(8):1763-72. 10.1242/dev.01733 PubMed 15772132.
Backbone
  Vector backbone: pCS2P+ (modified pCS2+)
  Backbone size w/o insert (bp): 4100
  Vector type: Zebrafish Expression
Growth in bacteria
  Bacterial resistance: Ampicillin, 100 μg/mL
  Growth temperature: 37°C
  Growth strain: DH5alpha
  Copy number: Unknown
Gene/Insert
  Gene/Insert name: sp5l ORF (alt name: sp5-like)
  Species: D. rerio (zebrafish)
  Insert size (bp): 1100
  Entrez Gene: sp5l (a.k.a. Spr2, YF-335, cb577, fc23b01, s, sb:cb57, sb:cb577, wu:fc23b01)
  Cloning method: Restriction Enzyme
  Sequencing primers: 5′ SP6
Terms and licenses: Academic/Nonprofit Terms; Industry Terms: Not Available to Industry
Depositor comments: Description: zebrafish sp5-like (sp5l) zinc-finger transcription factor of the SP5 family (cDNA clone 27i2 from the Wnt8 upregulated microarray screen) ORF only in pCS2P+. PCR amplified using primers 96 &97 from 27-i2 (pSPORT) clone and cloned EcoRI/XbaI into pCS2P+. Injection of high doses (>260 ng/�l corresponding to 200ng/�l #53.GFP) results in loss of eyes. Species of Sequence Origin: zebrafish. Notes for Use: For functional synthetic RNA, linearize with NotI, SP6 (1385bp RNA). Select clones with amp. Reference: Development, Current Biology papers from the lab (2005).
How to cite: ZE38 pCS2P+ sp5l ORF was a gift from Randall Moon (Addgene plasmid # 17079 ; http://n2t.net/addgene:17079 ; RRID:Addgene_17079)
