>Addgene plasmid #17079 | ZE38 pCS2P+ sp5l ORF | addgene partial sequence | sequence record 22885 | SP6 5'-ATTTAGGTGACACTATAG-3'
CACCATGGGCTGCATTAACCTTATCCAGAGCGGACAATTTCCTCCACAATTTCTTACAGGACCGCACTCC
CAGCTCATCTCCAGAAAGTGGTCCAAACACCCTCTCCTTTCTGGCCACCACATGCAGTCAGGCTTGGCAG
GAAGGCTCGCAGCTCCCTTACGAGGGTCCGGTGGGCTCCGCATCCAGCATGTTCCAGCTCTGGAGCAACG
ACGTGGCCCCGAACTCCAGCTTAAGCGCTCACCAGATGACCTTCACCGTGCCCAAAATGCAGTTTCCCAG
CCACATGCAACCCACTCTGGGCTCGCACTCCCATCACCACCATCACCACCATCATCACCACCACGAGCTT
CCCCTCACTCCTCCAGCGGAGCCTCCGTCTGCATATTCATTCGAGCTTTCCCCGGTTAAAATGCAAGGGA
ATGCGCCATACTACACGCAGCACAACGCCGTCAGTCAAAACTTTCCAAGCTTCCTCCAAAACCCCTCAGG
AAGAGCTCACCTGCCTGGAGGTCACGTTGAGGATGGCCAGCAGTGGTGGAGTCTCCCCCAGGGTAACAGC
GCTCCCTCCGGGCACCCTTTCTCCTTGGGACGGCAGCTGGTTTTGGGCCATCAGCCTCAAATTGCAGCAC
TTCTGCAGGGAACCTCCAAAGGTCTGTTGAGCTCTACTCGTCGCTGTCGCCGATGCAAATGCCCAAACTG
CCAGTCCACAGGAAACGGAGGTGCTGCATTGGAGTTTGGAAAGAAAAGACTACACATTTGTCACATTCC
